Addgene plasmid #178155: DAO_Halo_C_allele
Purpose: Donor vector for endogenous tagging of human DAO at the C-terminus with halotag
Depositing lab: iPSC Neurodegenerative Disease Initiative (iNDI) & Michael Ward. Depositing organization: National Institute of Neurological Disorders and Strokes (NINDS).
Backbone
  Vector backbone: pUC57-BsaI-Free
  Vector type: Donor vector
Growth in bacteria
  Bacterial resistance: Ampicillin, 100 μg/mL
  Growth temperature: 37°C
  Growth strain: DH5alpha
  Copy number: High Copy
Gene/Insert
  Gene/Insert name: Halotag (alt name: DAO)
  Species: H. sapiens (human)
  Entrez Gene: DAO (a.k.a. DAAO, DAMOX, OXDA)
  Cloning method: Unknown
Terms and licenses: Academic/Nonprofit Terms; Industry Terms: Not Available to Industry
How to cite: DAO_Halo_C_allele was a gift from iPSC Neurodegenerative Disease Initiative (iNDI) & Michael Ward (Addgene plasmid # 178155 ; http://n2t.net/addgene:178155 ; RRID:Addgene_178155)
