[The description below was written by a language model from this plasmid's Addgene catalogue record and pLannotate feature annotations shown in this document.]
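Description:
DAO_Halo_C_allele is a homology-directed repair donor plasmid built on the pUC57-BsaI-Free cloning backbone, intended as a template for knocking a HaloTag onto the C-terminus of the endogenous human DAO gene (D-amino acid oxidase, also called DAAO, DAMOX or OXDA). It is a small (about 4.4 kb) bacterial plasmid with no mammalian promoter, selection marker or viral elements annotated. It is propagated in E. coli at high copy through the ColE1/pUC-type origin and selected with ampicillin via the β-lactamase gene and its native promoter. The remaining backbone annotations (lacZα fragment, lac promoter and operator, CAP binding site, and short rop, bom and lacI fragments) are residual pUC-family sequences flanking the cloning site and play no role in the tagging function.

The payload sits between these lac remnants. A fragment matching the end of the human DAO coding sequence is followed, after a short gap that may encode a linker, by a roughly 0.9 kb open reading frame annotated as the dhaA haloalkane dehalogenase, the bacterial enzyme from which HaloTag was engineered. Unannotated sequence upstream of the DAO fragment and downstream of the tag probably corresponds to genomic homology arms, although the record does not define their boundaries. Because the cassette has no promoter of its own, the tagged protein would be expressed only after integration at the DAO locus, under native regulation. The record does not specify the nuclease or guide RNA to be paired with the donor. The resulting DAO–HaloTag fusion can be covalently labelled with chloroalkane ligands for imaging, pulldown or similar studies of the endogenous protein, for example in human iPSC-derived models.
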