Features (pLannotate 1.2.2; 12 found; start..end, strand, type, name):
    184..772     -  rep_origin     ori: high-copy-number ColE1/pMB1/pBR322/pUC origin of replication
    943..1803    -  CDS            AmpR: β-lactamase; bla; confers resistance to ampicillin, carbenicillin, and related antibiotics
   1804..1908    -  promoter       AmpR promoter: bla
   2003..2038    +  CDS            rop (fragment): Rop protein, which maintains plasmids at low copy number; rop
   2140..2239    +  misc_feature   bom (fragment): basis of mobility region from pBR322
   2245..2402    -  CDS            lacZα (fragment): LacZα fragment of β-galactosidase; lacZ fragment
   2676..2804    +  CDS            DAO (fragment): OXDA_HUMAN - Also known as DAMOX. Experimental evidence at protein level: Swiss-Prot protein existence level 1. Regulates the level of the neuromodulator D-serine in the brain. Has high activity towards D-DOPA and contributes to dopamine synthesis. Could act as a detoxifying agent which removes D-amino acids accumulated during aging. Acts on a variety of D-amino acids with a preference for those having small hydrophobic side chains followed by those bearing polar, aromatic, and basic groups. Does not act on acidic amino acids. From Homo sapiens (Human).
   2850..3725    +  CDS            dhaA: DHAA_PSEPV - Experimental evidence at protein level: Swiss-Prot protein existence level 1. Catalyzes hydrolytic cleavage of carbon-halogen bonds in halogenated aliphatic compounds, leading to the formation of the corresponding primary alcohols, halide ions and protons. Has a broad substrate specificity, as it is able to dehalogenate mono- and di- chlorinated and brominated alkanes (up to at least C10), and the two isomers of 1,3-dichloropropene to 3-chloroallyl alcohol; the highest activity was found with 1,2-dibromoethane, while no activity was observed with the analog 1,2-dichloroethane. Fro
   4183..4199    -  protein_bind   lac operator: The lac repressor binds to the lac operator to inhibit transcription in E. coli. This inhibition can be relieved by adding lactose or isopropyl-β-D-thiogalactopyranoside (IPTG). lac repressor encoded by lacI
   4207..4237    -  promoter       lac promoter: promoter for the E. coli lac operon
   4252..4273    -  protein_bind   CAP binding site: CAP binding activates transcription in the presence of cAMP. E. coli catabolite activator protein
   4286..1       -  CDS            lacI (fragment) (across the origin): lac repressor; lacI; The lac repressor binds to the lac operator to inhibit transcription in E. coli. This inhibition can be relieved by adding lactose or isopropyl-β-D-thiogalactopyranoside (IPTG).
>Addgene plasmid #178155 | DAO_Halo_C_allele | addgene full sequence | sequence record 349078 | Addgene NGS Result
CTCTTCCGCTTCCTCGCTCACTGACTCGCTGCGCTCGGTCGTTCGGCTGCGGCGAGCGGTATCAGCTCAC
TCAAAGGCGGTAATACGGTTATCCACAGAATCAGGGGATAACGCAGGAAAGAACATGTGAGCAAAAGGCC
AGCAAAAGGCCAGGAACCGTAAAAAGGCCGCGTTGCTGGCGTTTTTCCATAGGCTCCGCCCCCCTGACGA
GCATCACAAAAATCGACGCTCAAGTCAGAGGTGGCGAAACCCGACAGGACTATAAAGATACCAGGCGTTT
CCCCCTGGAAGCTCCCTCGTGCGCTCTCCTGTTCCGACCCTGCCGCTTACCGGATACCTGTCCGCCTTTC
TCCCTTCGGGAAGCGTGGCGCTTTCTCATAGCTCACGCTGTAGGTATCTCAGTTCGGTGTAGGTCGTTCG
CTCCAAGCTGGGCTGTGTGCACGAACCCCCCGTTCAGCCCGACCGCTGCGCCTTATCCGGTAACTATCGT
CTTGAGTCCAACCCGGTAAGACACGACTTATCGCCACTGGCAGCAGCCACTGGTAACAGGATTAGCAGAG
CGAGGTATGTAGGCGGTGCTACAGAGTTCTTGAAGTGGTGGCCTAACTACGGCTACACTAGAAGAACAGT
ATTTGGTATCTGCGCTCTGCTGAAGCCAGTTACCTTCGGAAAAAGAGTTGGTAGCTCTTGATCCGGCAAA
CAAACCACCGCTGGTAGCGGTGGTTTTTTTGTTTGCAAGCAGCAGATTACGCGCAGAAAAAAAGGATCTC
AAGAAGATCCTTTGATCTTTTCTACGGGGTCTGACGCTCAGTGGAACGAAAACTCACGTTAAGGGATTTT
GGTCATGAGATTATCAAAAAGGATCTTCACCTAGATCCTTTTAAATTAAAAATGAAGTTTTAAATCAATC
TAAAGTATATATGAGTAAACTTGGTCTGACAGTTACCAATGCTTAATCAGTGAGGCACCTATCTCAGCGA
TCTGTCTATTTCGTTCATCCATAGTTGCCTGACTCCCCGTCGTGTAGATAACTACGATACGGGAGGGCTT
ACCATCTGGCCCCAGTGCTGCAATGATACCGCGAGATCCACGCTCACCGGCTCCAGATTTATCAGCAATA
AACCAGCCAGCCGGAAGGGCCGAGCGCAGAAGTGGTCCTGCAACTTTATCCGCCTCCATCCAGTCTATTA
ATTGTTGCCGGGAAGCTAGAGTAAGTAGTTCGCCAGTTAATAGTTTGCGCAACGTTGTTGCCATTGCTAC
AGGCATCGTGGTGTCACGCTCGTCGTTTGGTATGGCTTCATTCAGCTCCGGTTCCCAACGATCAAGGCGA
GTTACATGATCCCCCATGTTGTGCAAAAAAGCGGTTAGCTCCTTCGGTCCTCCGATCGTTGTCAGAAGTA
AGTTGGCCGCAGTGTTATCACTCATGGTTATGGCAGCACTGCATAATTCTCTTACTGTCATGCCATCCGT
AAGATGCTTTTCTGTGACTGGTGAGTACTCAACCAAGTCATTCTGAGAATAGTGTATGCGGCGACCGAGT
TGCTCTTGCCCGGCGTCAATACGGGATAATACCGCGCCACATAGCAGAACTTTAAAAGTGCTCATCATTG
GAAAACGTTCTTCGGGGCGAAAACTCTCAAGGATCTTACCGCTGTTGAGATCCAGTTCGATGTAACCCAC
TCGTGCACCCAACTGATCTTCAGCATCTTTTACTTTCACCAGCGTTTCTGGGTGAGCAAAAACAGGAAGG
CAAAATGCCGCAAAAAAGGGAATAAGGGCGACACGGAAATGTTGAATACTCATACTCTTCCTTTTTCAAT
ATTATTGAAGCATTTATCAGGGTTATTGTCTCATGAGCGGATACATATTTGAATGTATTTAGAAAAATAA
ACAAATAGGGGTTCCGCGCACATTTCCCCGAAAAGTGCCACCTGACGTCTAAGAAACCATTATTATCATG
ACATTAACCTATAAAAATAGGCGTATCACGAGGCCCTTTCGTCTCGCGCGTTTCGGTGATGACGGTGAAA
ACCTCTGACACATGCAGCTCCCGGAGACGGTCACAGCTTGTCTGTAAGCGGATGCCGGGAGCAGACAAGC
CCGTCAGGGCGCGTCAGCGGGTGTTGGCGGGTGTCGGGGCTGGCTTAACTATGCGGCATCAGAGCAGATT
GTACTGAGAGTGCACCATATGCGGTGTGAAATACCGCACAGATGCGTAAGGAGAAAATACCGCATCAGGC
GCCATTCGCCATTCAGGCTGCGCAACTGTTGGGAAGGGCGATCGGTGCGGGCCTCTTCGCTATTACGCCA
GCTGGCGAAAGGGGGATGTGCTGCAAGGCGATTAAGTTGGGTAACGCCAGGGTTTTCCCAGTCACGACGT
TGTAAAACGACGGCCAGTGAATTCAGACCACTGGTGGAAGGCAGGGCTGGGATGTGATTTGAATTTGACT
CCAAGGCTATTTCCAGATATCCATTTTGTGGCTGCCCCATCATCTCTTGCAACTGTTCCAGGGGGTCCCC
ACCATTCCACCCCGGTGCCAAGAGAAGCTCAGGTGGCATCTGGCTTTGCCCAGGACTCTTCGGGAGGCTC
CTGAGTCTTCCAGGGCAGAAGAGCTTCATCTATTCTTTCCACTGTCCCTCTCGGACCTGGCCACCTTCTC
TCTTGCCTCTCCTAGGTCATCCACAACTATGGCCATGGAGGCTACGGGCTCACCATCCACTGGGGATGTG
CCCTGGAGGCAGCCAAGCTCTTTGGGAGAATCCTGGAAGAAAAGAAATTGTCCAGAATGCCACCATCCCA
CCTCGGTGGAGGAGGTTCTGGAGGCGGTGGAAGTGGTGGCGGAGGTAGCGCCGAGATCGGCACCGGCTTT
CCCTTCGATCCTCACTACGTGGAAGTGCTGGGCGAGAGAATGCACTATGTGGACGTGGGCCCCAGAGATG
GAACCCCTGTGCTGTTTCTGCACGGCAACCCTACCAGCAGCTACGTGTGGCGGAACATCATCCCTCACGT
GGCCCCTACACACAGATGTATCGCCCCTGACCTGATCGGCATGGGCAAGAGCGATAAGCCCGACCTGGGC
TACTTCTTCGACGACCACGTGCGGTTCATGGACGCCTTTATTGAGGCCCTCGGCCTGGAAGAGGTGGTGC
TGGTTATTCACGATTGGGGCAGCGCCCTGGGATTCCACTGGGCCAAGAGAAACCCCGAGAGAGTGAAGGG
AATCGCCTTCATGGAATTCATCAGGCCCATTCCTACCTGGGACGAGTGGCCTGAGTTCGCCAGAGAGACA
TTCCAGGCCTTCAGAACCACCGACGTGGGCAGAAAGCTGATCATCGACCAGAACGTGTTCATCGAGGGCA
CCCTGCCTATGGGAGTCGTCAGACCACTGACCGAGGTGGAAATGGACCACTACAGAGAGCCCTTTCTGAA
CCCCGTGGACCGGGAACCTCTTTGGAGATTCCCCAACGAGCTGCCCATTGCCGGCGAGCCTGCTAATATT
GTGGCCCTGGTGGAAGAGTACATGGACTGGCTGCATCAGAGCCCCGTGCCTAAGCTGCTGTTTTGGGGAA
CACCCGGCGTGCTGATTCCTCCTGCTGAAGCTGCCAGACTGGCCAAGAGCCTGCCTAATTGCAAGGCCGT
GGATATCGGCCCTGGCCTGAATCTGCTGCAAGAGGACAACCCCGATCTGATCGGCTCCGAGATTGCCAGA
TGGCTGAGCACCCTGGAAATCAGCGGATAAAGACTCCAGTGACTGCTGCCTCCCCCCACAAGAACTCCCT
TCTCCCCTCAGCCAATGAATCAATGTGCTCCTTCATAAGCCATTGCTTCTCCCTCACTTCTTTCCTCAAA
GAAGCATGAGGTGAGAGAAAGCCACAAAGTCAGTGCCTGGAGAAGGGTTCAGCCCAACATGGGGCCCCTC
TCATCACTGAAATCCCTCTACCTTCTCTGGGTCTGGCATTATAAAGAACAGCTGAGGCTGTCATTCCATG
AGTCTTCAGAAGAAAGGACAGCTCAGAAAATCAAAGAGGCCAACTGCCCAGAGCCACAGAAAATGGAGGA
TAATTGAGGCTAAGTAACCTGATTACAAGTTGTACTAACATATTAAAGGTTCTGAAAAGTCCTGCAGCAA
AGACAACTATAAGCTTGGCGTAATCATGGTCATAGCTGTTTCCTGTGTGAAATTGTTATCCGCTCACAAT
TCCACACAACATACGAGCCGGAAGCATAAAGTGTAAAGCCTGGGGTGCCTAATGAGTGAGCTAACTCACA
TTAATTGCGTTGCGCTCACTGCCCGCTTTCCAGTCGGGAAACCTGTCGTGCCAGCTGCATTAATGAATCG
GCCAACGCGCGGGGAGAGGCGGTTTGCGTATTGGGCG
