>Addgene plasmid #178155 | DAO_Halo_C_allele | depositor partial sequence | sequence record 345792 | insert
AGACCACTGGTGGAAGGCAGGGCTGGGATGTGATTTGAATTTGACTCCAAGGCTATTTCCAGATATCCAT
TTTGTGGCTGCCCCATCATCTCTTGCAACTGTTCCAGGGGGTCCCCACCATTCCACCCCGGTGCCAAGAG
AAGCTCAGGTGGCATCTGGCTTTGCCCAGGACTCTTCGGGAGGCTCCTGAGTCTTCCAGGGCAGAAGAGC
TTCATCTATTCTTTCCACTGTCCCTCTCGGACCTGGCCACCTTCTCTCTTGCCTCTCCTAGGTCATCCAC
AACTATGGCCATGGAGGCTACGGGCTCACCATCCACTGGGGATGTGCCCTGGAGGCAGCCAAGCTCTTTG
GGAGAATCCTGGAAGAAAAGAAATTGTCCAGAATGCCACCATCCCACCTCGGTGGAGGAGGTTCTGGAGG
CGGTGGAAGTGGTGGCGGAGGTAGCGCCGAGATCGGCACCGGCTTTCCCTTCGATCCTCACTACGTGGAA
GTGCTGGGCGAGAGAATGCACTATGTGGACGTGGGCCCCAGAGATGGAACCCCTGTGCTGTTTCTGCACG
GCAACCCTACCAGCAGCTACGTGTGGCGGAACATCATCCCTCACGTGGCCCCTACACACAGATGTATCGC
CCCTGACCTGATCGGCATGGGCAAGAGCGATAAGCCCGACCTGGGCTACTTCTTCGACGACCACGTGCGG
TTCATGGACGCCTTTATTGAGGCCCTCGGCCTGGAAGAGGTGGTGCTGGTTATTCACGATTGGGGCAGCG
CCCTGGGATTCCACTGGGCCAAGAGAAACCCCGAGAGAGTGAAGGGAATCGCCTTCATGGAATTCATCAG
GCCCATTCCTACCTGGGACGAGTGGCCTGAGTTCGCCAGAGAGACATTCCAGGCCTTCAGAACCACCGAC
GTGGGCAGAAAGCTGATCATCGACCAGAACGTGTTCATCGAGGGCACCCTGCCTATGGGAGTCGTCAGAC
CACTGACCGAGGTGGAAATGGACCACTACAGAGAGCCCTTTCTGAACCCCGTGGACCGGGAACCTCTTTG
GAGATTCCCCAACGAGCTGCCCATTGCCGGCGAGCCTGCTAATATTGTGGCCCTGGTGGAAGAGTACATG
GACTGGCTGCATCAGAGCCCCGTGCCTAAGCTGCTGTTTTGGGGAACACCCGGCGTGCTGATTCCTCCTG
CTGAAGCTGCCAGACTGGCCAAGAGCCTGCCTAATTGCAAGGCCGTGGATATCGGCCCTGGCCTGAATCT
GCTGCAAGAGGACAACCCCGATCTGATCGGCTCCGAGATTGCCAGATGGCTGAGCACCCTGGAAATCAGC
GGATAAAGACTCCAGTGACTGCTGCCTCCCCCCACAAGAACTCCCTTCTCCCCTCAGCCAATGAATCAAT
GTGCTCCTTCATAAGCCATTGCTTCTCCCTCACTTCTTTCCTCAAAGAAGCATGAGGTGAGAGAAAGCCA
CAAAGTCAGTGCCTGGAGAAGGGTTCAGCCCAACATGGGGCCCCTCTCATCACTGAAATCCCTCTACCTT
CTCTGGGTCTGGCATTATAAAGAACAGCTGAGGCTGTCATTCCATGAGTCTTCAGAAGAAAGGACAGCTC
AGAAAATCAAAGAGGCCAACTGCCCAGAGCCACAGAAAATGGAGGATAATTGAGGCTAAGTAACCTGATT
ACAAGTTGTACTAACATATTAAAGGTTCTGAAAAGTCCTGCAGCAAAGACAACTAT
